Addgene plasmid #68613: pMpGWB222
Purpose: (Empty Backbone) Gateway binary vector designed for transgenic research with Marchantia polymorpha as well as other plants
Depositing lab: Takayuki Kohchi. Depositing organization: Kyoto University, Graduate School of Biostudies. Publication: Development of Gateway Binary Vector Series with Four Different Selection Markers for the Liverwort Marchantia polymorpha. Ishizaki K, Nishihama R, Ueda M, Inoue K, Ishida S, Nishimura Y, Shikanai T, Kohchi T. PLoS One. 2015 Sep 25;10(9):e0138876. doi: 10.1371/journal.pone.0138876. eCollection 2015. PONE-D-15-25288 PubMed 26406247.
Backbone
  Vector backbone: pMpGWB200
  Backbone manufacturer: Kohchi Lab., Kyoto University
  Backbone size (bp): 9021
  Modifications to backbone: CaMV 35S promoter and coding sequence for a fusion polypeptide between the modified EAR motif plant-specific repression domain showing strong repression activity (SRDX) and glucocorticoid receptor (GR) are cloned upstream and downstream of the Gateway cassette, respectively.
  Vector type: Plant Expression
  Promoter: Cauliflower mosaic virus 35S promoter
  Selectable markers: Gentamicin
  Tag / fusion protein: Modified EAR motif plant-specific repression domain showing strong repression activity (SRDX) and glucocorticoid receptor (GR) (C terminal on insert)
Growth in bacteria
  Bacterial resistance: Chloramphenicol and Spectinomycin, 25 & 50 μg/mL
  Growth temperature: 37°C
  Growth strain: DB3.1
  Copy number: High Copy
Gene/Insert
  Cloning method: Gateway Cloning
Resource information
  A portion of this plasmid was derived from a plasmid made by: The Gateway cassette was provided by Tsuyoshi Nakagawa at Shimane University, Japan.
Terms and licenses: Academic/Nonprofit Terms; Industry Terms: Not Available to Industry
How to cite: pMpGWB222 was a gift from Takayuki Kohchi (Addgene plasmid # 68613 ; http://n2t.net/addgene:68613 ; RRID:Addgene_68613)
