[The description below was written by a language model from this plasmid's Addgene catalogue record and pLannotate feature annotations shown in this document.]
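Description:
pMpGWB222 is an empty Gateway destination binary vector built on the pMpGWB200 backbone for Agrobacterium-mediated transformation of the liverwort Marchantia polymorpha, and it is also usable in other plants. The backbone outside the T-DNA carries a ColE1/pMB1-type origin with a bom mobilisation region for high-copy propagation in E. coli. It also carries the pVS1 oriV, RepA and StaA functions, which allow replication and stable maintenance in Agrobacterium. Bacterial selection relies on an aadA spectinomycin/streptomycin resistance gene. Chloramphenicol resistance is additionally provided by the cat gene inside the unrecombined Gateway cassette. Because that cassette also encodes the gyrase toxin CcdB, the empty vector has to be maintained in a ccdB-tolerant strain such as DB3.1.

Between the nopaline-type right and left T-DNA borders lie two plant expression units. The first consists of a CaMV 35S promoter, the attR1–CmR–ccdB–attR2 cassette, and downstream coding sequence for a fusion of the SRDX repression domain (a modified EAR motif) with a glucocorticoid receptor portion, followed by the NOS terminator. The feature table annotates the receptor portion as a rat Nr3c1 fragment, while the short SRDX segment is not separately annotated. An LR reaction with an entry clone replaces the cassette with a gene of interest, which must lack a stop codon so that it is expressed as a C-terminal SRDX-GR fusion. Such fusions are generally used to convert a transcription factor into a dominant repressor whose nuclear activity can be triggered by glucocorticoid treatment. The second unit, in the opposite orientation, uses an enhanced 35S promoter to drive a gentamicin acetyltransferase gene with the CaMV poly(A) signal, providing gentamicin selection of transformed plants. This is one of the four selection markers offered across the vector series.
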