Features (pLannotate 1.2.2; 30 found; start..end, strand, type, name):
     54..78      -  misc_feature   RB T-DNA repeat: right border repeat from nopaline C58 T-DNA
    144..298     -  CDS            lacZα (fragment): LacZα fragment of β-galactosidase; lacZ fragment
    301..321     -  misc_feature   MCS (fragment): pUC18/19 multiple cloning site
    812..1153    +  promoter       CaMV 35S promoter: strong constitutive promoter from cauliflower mosaic virus
   1179..1303    +  protein_bind   attR1: mutant version of attR; recombination site for the Gateway® LR reaction LR Clonase™
   1340..1370    +  promoter       lac UV5 promoter: E. coli lac promoter with an "up" mutation
   1394..1423    +  promoter       cat promoter (fragment): promoter of the E. coli cat gene encoding chloramphenicol acetyltransferase
   1424..2083    +  CDS            CmR: chloramphenicol acetyltransferase; cat; confers resistance to chloramphenicol
   2262..2420    +  CDS            ccdA (fragment): CCDA_ECO57 - Also known as H, letA. Experimental evidence at protein level: Swiss-Prot protein existence level 1. Antitoxin component of a type II toxin-antitoxin (TA) system which inhibits the post-segregational killing (PSK) of plasmid-free cells, also referred to as a plasmid addiction system. Binds to and blocks the activity of CcdB; will also remove bound CcdB protein from the CcdB-GyrA complex by forming a CcdA-CcdB complex, a process termed rejuvenation. Functions as a transcriptional corepressor for the ccdAB operon, repression also requires CcdB (By similarity). From Escherichia coli
   2425..2730    +  CDS            ccdB: CcdB, a bacterial toxin that poisons DNA gyrase; ccdB; Plasmids containing the ccdB gene cannot be propagated in standard E. coli strains.
   2771..2895    -  protein_bind   attR2: mutant version of attR; recombination site for the Gateway® LR reaction LR Clonase™
   2945..3823    +  CDS            Nr3c1 (fragment): GCR_RAT - Also known as Grl. Experimental evidence at protein level: Swiss-Prot protein existence level 1. [Isoform A]: Has transcriptional activation and repression activity. Mediates glucocorticoid-induced apoptosis. Promotes accurate chromosome segregation during mitosis. May act as a tumor suppressor. May play a negative role in adipogenesis through the regulation of lipolytic and antilipogenic gene expression. From Rattus norvegicus (Rat).
   3842..4094    +  terminator     NOS terminator: nopaline synthase terminator and poly(A) signal
   4150..4172    -  protein_bind   lac operator (fragment): The lac repressor binds to the lac operator to inhibit transcription in E. coli. This inhibition can be relieved by adding lactose or isopropyl-β-D-thiogalactopyranoside (IPTG). lac repressor encoded by lacI
   4176..4206    -  promoter       lac promoter: promoter for the E. coli lac operon
   4221..4242    -  protein_bind   CAP binding site: CAP binding activates transcription in the presence of cAMP. E. coli catabolite activator protein
   4327..4499    -  polyA_signal   CaMV poly(A) signal: cauliflower mosaic virus polyadenylation signal
   4556..5085    -  CDS            GmR (fragment): gentamycin acetyltransferase; aacC1; confers resistance to gentamycin
   5152..5828    -  promoter       CaMV 35S promoter (enhanced): cauliflower mosaic virus 35S promoter with a duplicated enhancer region
   6023..6047    -  misc_feature   LB T-DNA repeat: left border repeat from nopaline C58 T-DNA
   6306..6329    +  promoter       Pc promoter (fragment): intI1 (promoter lies within the coding sequence); class 1 integron promoter
   6505..6561    +  CDS            GmR (fragment): gentamycin acetyltransferase; aacC1; confers resistance to gentamycin
   6572..7359    +  CDS            SmR (fragment): aminoglycoside adenylyltransferase (Murphy, 1985); aadA; confers resistance to spectinomycin and streptomycin
   7605..8193    +  rep_origin     ori: high-copy-number ColE1/pMB1/pBR322/pUC origin of replication
   8379..8519    -  misc_feature   bom: basis of mobility region from pBR322
   8621..8660    -  CDS            rop (fragment): Rop protein, which maintains plasmids at low copy number; rop
   8863..9057    -  rep_origin     pVS1 oriV: origin of replication for the Pseudomonas plasmid pVS1 (Heeb et al., 2000)
   9123..10196   -  CDS            pVS1 RepA: replication protein from the Pseudomonas plasmid pVS1 (Heeb et al., 2000)
  10625..11254   -  CDS            pVS1 StaA: stability protein from the Pseudomonas plasmid pVS1 (Heeb et al., 2000)
  11814..12215   -  CDS            Y4CG_SINFN (fragment): Protein inferred from homology: Swiss-Prot protein existence level 3. From Sinorhizobium fredii (strain NBRC 101917 / NGR234).
>Addgene plasmid #68613 | pMpGWB222 | depositor full sequence | sequence record 121832 | pMpGWB222 sequence 12501 bps
TTTCACGCCCTTTTAAATATCCGATTATTCTAATAAACGCTCTTTTCTCTTAGGTTTACCCGCCAATATA
TCCTGTCAAACACTGATAGTTTAAACTGAAGGCGGGAAACGACAATCTGATCCAAGCTCAAGCTGCTCTA
GCATTCGCCATTCAGGCTGCGCAACTGTTGGGAAGGGCGATCGGTGCGGGCCTCTTCGCTATTACGCCAG
CTGGCGAAAGGGGGATGTGCTGCAAGGCGATTAAGTTGGGTAACGCCAGGGTTTTCCCAGTCACGACGTT
GTAAAACGACGGCCAGTGCCAAGCTTGCATGCCTGCAGGTCCCCAGATTAGCCTTTTCAATTTCAGAAAG
AATGCTAACCCACAGATGGTTAGAGAGGCTTACGCAGCAGGTCTCATCAAGACGATCTACCCGAGCAATA
ATCTCCAGGAAATCAAATACCTTCCCAAGAAGGTTAAAGATGCAGTCAAAAGATTCAGGACTAACTGCAT
CAAGAACACAGAGAAAGATATATTTCTCAAGATCAGAAGTACTATTCCAGTATGGACGATTCAAGGCTTG
CTTCACAAACCAAGGCAAGTAATAGAGATTGGAGTCTCTAAAAAGGTAGTTCCCACTGAATCAAAGGCCA
TGGAGTCAAAGATTCAAATAGAGGACCTAACAGAACTCGCCGTAAAGACTGGCGAACAGTTCATACAGAG
TCTCTTACGACTCAATGACAAGAAGAAAATCTTCGTCAACATGGTGGAGCACGACACACTTGTCTACTCC
AAAAATATCAAAGATACAGTCTCAGAAGACCAAAGGGCAATTGAGACTTTTCAACAAAGGGTAATATCCG
GAAACCTCCTCGGATTCCATTGCCCAGCTATCTGTCACTTTATTGTGAAGATAGTGGAAAAGGAAGGTGG
CTCCTACAAATGCCATCATTGCGATAAAGGAAAGGCCATCGTTGAAGATGCCTCTGCCGACAGTGGTCCC
AAAGATGGACCCCCACCCACGAGGAGCATCGTGGAAAAAGAAGACGTTCCAACCACGTCTTCAAAGCAAG
TGGATTGATGTGATATCTCCACTGACGTAAGGGATGACGCACAATCCCACTATCCTTCGCAAGACCCTTC
CTCTATATAAGGAAGTTCATTTCATTTGGAGAGAACACGGGGGACTCTAGAGTTATCAACAAGTTTGTAC
AAAAAAGCTGAACGAGAAACGTAAAATGATATAAATATCAATATATTAAATTAGATTTTGCATAAAAAAC
AGACTACATAATACTGTAAAACACAACATATCCAGTCACTATGGCGGCCCCTCGAGGGGCCGCATTAGGC
ACCCCAGGCTTTACACTTTATGCTTCCGGCTCGTATAATGTGTGGATTTTGAGTTAGGATCCGTCGAGAT
TTTCAGGAGCTAAGGAAGCTAAAATGGAGAAAAAAATCACTGGATATACCACCGTTGATATATCCCAATG
GCATCGTAAAGAACATTTTGAGGCATTTCAGTCAGTTGCTCAATGTACCTATAACCAGACCGTTCAGCTG
GATATTACGGCCTTTTTAAAGACCGTAAAGAAAAATAAGCACAAGTTTTATCCGGCCTTTATTCACATTC
TTGCCCGCCTGATGAATGCTCATCCGGAATTCCGTATGGCAATGAAAGACGGTGAGCTGGTGATATGGGA
TAGTGTTCACCCTTGTTACACCGTTTTCCATGAGCAAACTGAAACGTTTTCATCGCTCTGGAGTGAATAC
CACGACGATTTCCGGCAGTTTCTACACATATATTCGCAAGATGTGGCGTGTTACGGTGAAAACCTGGCCT
ATTTCCCTAAAGGGTTTATTGAGAATATGTTTTTCGTCTCAGCCAATCCCTGGGTGAGTTTCACCAGTTT
TGATTTAAACGTGGCCAATATGGACAACTTCTTCGCCCCCGTTTTCACCATGGGCAAATATTATACGCAA
GGCGACAAGGTGCTGATGCCGCTGGCGATTCAGGTTCATCATGCCGTTTGTGATGGCTTCCATGTCGGCA
GAATGCTTAATGAATTACAACAGTACTGCGATGAGTGGCAGGGCGGGGCGTAAAGATCTGGATCCGGCTT
ACTAAAAGCCAGATAACAGTATGCGTATTTGCGCGCTGATTTTTGCGGTATAAGAATATATACTGATATG
TATACCCGAAGTATGTCAAAAAGAGGTATGCTATGAAGCAGCGTATTACAGTGACAGTTGACAGCGACAG
CTATCAGTTGCTCAAGGCATATATGATGTCAATATCTCCGGTCTGGTAAGCACAACCATGCAGAATGAAG
CCCGTCGTCTGCGTGCCGAACGCTGGAAAGCGGAAAATCAGGAAGGGATGGCTGAGGTCGCCCGGTTTAT
TGAAATGAACGGCTCTTTTGCTGACGAGAACAGGGGCTGGTGAAATGCAGTTTAAGGTTTACACCTATAA
AAGAGAGAGCCGTTATCGTCTGTTTGTGGATGTACAGAGTGATATTATTGACACGCCCGGGCGACGGATG
GTGATCCCCCTGGCCAGTGCACGTCTGCTGTCAGATAAAGTCCCCCGTGAACTTTACCCGGTGGTGCATA
TCGGGGATGAAAGCTGGCGCATGATGACCACCGATATGGCCAGTGTGCCGGTCTCCGTTATCGGGGAAGA
AGTGGCTGATCTCAGCCACCGCGAAAATGACATCAAAAACGCCATTAACCTGATGTTCTGGGGAATATAA
ATGTCAGGCTCCCTTATACACAGCCAGTCTGCAGGTCGACCATAGTGACTGGATATGTTGTGTTTTACAG
TATTATGTAGTCTGTTTTTTATGCAAAATCTAATTTAATATATTGATATTTATATCATTTTACGTTTCTC
GTTCAGCTTTCTTGTACAAAGTGGTTGATAACAGCTTGGATTTGGATTTGGAGTTGCGCTTGGGATTCGC
CTCCGCCGGAATGGCTAGTGAAGCTCGAAAAACAAAGAAAAAAATCAAAGGGATTCAGCAAGCCACTGCA
GGAGTCTCACAAGACACTTCGGAAAATCCTAACAAAACAATAGTTCCTGCAGCATTACCACAGCTCACCC
CTACCTTGGTGTCACTGCTGGAGGTGATTGAACCCGAGGTGTTGTATGCAGGATATGATAGCTCTGTTCC
AGATTCAGCATGGAGAATTATGACCACACTCAACATGTTAGGTGGGCGTCAAGTGATTGCAGCAGTGAAA
TGGGCAAAGGCGATACCAGGCTTCAGAAACTTACACCTGGATGACCAAATGACCCTGCTACAGTACTCAT
GGATGTTTCTCATGGCATTTGCCCTGGGTTGGAGATCATACAGACAATCAAGTGGAAACCTGCTCTGCTT
TGCTCCTGATCTGATTATTAATGAGCAGAGAATGTCTCTACCCTGCATGTATGACCAATGTAAACACATG
CTGTTTGTCTCCTCTGAATTACAAAGATTGCAGGTATCCTATGAAGAGTATCTCTGTATGAAAACCTTAC
TGCTTCTCTCCTCAGTTCCTAAGGAAGGTCTGAAGAGCCAAGAGTTATTTGATGAGATTCGAATGACTTA
TATCAAAGAGCTAGGAAAAGCCATCGTCAAAAGGGAAGGGAACTCCAGTCAGAACTGGCAACGGTTTTAC
CAACTGACAAAACTTCTGGACTCCATGCATGAGGTGGTTGAGAATCTCCTTACCTACTGCTTCCAGACAT
TTTTGGATAAGACCATGAGTATTGAATTCCCAGAGATGTTAGCTGAAATCATCACTAATCAGATACCAAA
ATATTCAAATGGAAATATCAAGAAGCTGCTGTTTCATCAAAAATAGAGCTCGAATTTCCCCGATCGTTCA
AACATTTGGCAATAAAGTTTCTTAAGATTGAATCCTGTTGCCGGTCTTGCGATGATTATCATATAATTTC
TGTTGAATTACGTTAAGCATGTAATAATTAACATGTAATGCATGACGTTATTTATGAGATGGGTTTTTAT
GATTAGAGTCCCGCAATTATACATTTAATACGCGATAGAAAACAAAATATAGCGCGCAAACTAGGATAAA
TTATCGCGCGCGGTGTCATCTATGTTACTAGATCGGGAATTGGTTCCGGAACCAATTCGTAATCATGGTC
ATAGCTGTTTCCTGTGTGAAATTGTTATCCGCTCACAATTCCACACAACATACGAGCCGGAAGCATAAAG
TGTAAAGCCTGGGGTGCCTAATGAGTGAGCTAACTCACATTAGGCTGAATTAGGCGCGCCTATTTCTGAA
TTCAACACATTGCGGACGTTTTTAATGTACTGAATTAACGCCGAATTAATTCGGGGGATCTGGATTTTAG
TACTGGATTTTGGTTTTAGGAATTAGATTTTATTGATAGAAGTATTTTACAAATACAAATACATACTAAG
GGTTTCTTATATGCTCAACACATGAGCGAAACCCTATAGGAACCCTAATTCCCTTATCTGGGAACTACTC
ACACATTATTATGGAGAAACTCGAGCTTGTCGATCGACTCTAGGCCGGGAAGCCGATCTCGGCTTGAACG
AATTGTTAGGTGGCGGTACTTGGGTCGATATCAAAGTGCATCACTTCTTCCCGTATGCCCAACTTTGTAT
AGAGAGCCACTGCGGGATCGTCACCGTAATCTGCTTGCACGTAGATCACATAAGCACCAAGCGCGTTGGC
CTCATGCTTGAGGAGATTGATGAGCGCGGTGGCAATGCCCTGCCTCCGGTGCTCGCCGGAGACTGCGAGA
TCATAGATATAGATCTCACTACGCGGCTGCTCAAACTTGGGCAGAACGTAAGCCGCGAGAGCGCCAACAA
CCGCTTCTTGGTCGAAGGCAGCAAGCGCGATGAATGTCTTACTACGGAGCAAGTTCCCGAGGTAATCGGA
GTCCGGCTGATGTTGGGAGTAGGTGGCTACGTCTCCGAACTCACGACCGAAAAGATCAAGAGCAGCCCGC
ATGGATTTGACTTGGTCAGGGCCGAGCCTACATGTGCGAATGATGCCCATACTTGAGCCACCTAACTTTG
TTTTAGGGCGACTGCCCTGCTGCGTAACATCGTTGCTGCTGCGTACCATGGTCGATCGACAGATCTGCGA
AAGCTCGAGAGAGATAGATTTGTAGAGAGAGACTGGTGATTTCAGCGTGTCCTCTCCAAATGAAATGAAC
TTCCTTATATAGAGGAAGGGTCTTGCGAAGGATAGTGGGATTGTGCGTCATCCCTTACGTCAGTGGAGAT
ATCACATCAATCCACTTGCTTTGAAGACGTGGTTGGAACGTCTTCTTTTTCCACGATGCTCCTCGTGGGT
GGGGGTCCATCTTTGGGACCACTGTCGGCAGAGGCATCTTGAACGATAGCCTTTCCTTTATCGCAATGAT
GGCATTTGTAGGTGCCACCTTCCTTTTCTACTGTCCTTTTGATGAAGTGACAGATAGCTGGGCAATGGAA
TCCGAGGAGGTTTCCCGATATTACCCTTTGTTGAAAAGTCTCAATAGCCCTTTGGTCTTCTGAGACTGTA
TCTTTGATATTCTTGGAGTAGACGAGAGTGTCGTGCTCCACCATGTTCACATCAATCCACTTGCTTTGAA
GACGTGGTTGGAACGTCTTCTTTTTCCACGATGCTCCTCGTGGGTGGGGGTCCATCTTTGGGACCACTGT
CGGCAGAGGCATCTTGAACGATAGCCTTTCCTTTATCGCAATGATGGCATTTGTAGGTGCCACCTTCCTT
TTCTACTGTCCTTTTGATGAAGTGACAGATAGCTGGGCAATGGAATCCGAGGAGGTTTCCCGATATTACC
CTTTGTTGAAAAGTCTCAATAGCCCTTTGGTCTTCTGAGACTGTATCTTTGATATTCTTGGAGTAGACGA
GAGTGTCGTGCTCCACCATGTTGGCAAGCTGCTCTAGCCAATACGCAAACCGAATTCAGAAATAAATTCA
GCCTAATTCGGCGTTAATTCAGTACATTAAAAACGTCCGCAATGTGTTATTAAGTTGTCTAAGCGTCAAT
TTGTTTACACCACAATATATCCTGCCACCAGCCAGCCAACAGCTCCCCGACCGGCAGCTCGGCACAAAAT
CACCACTCGATACAGGCAGCCCATCAGTCCGGGACGGCGTCAGCGGGAGAGCCGTTGTAAGGCGGCAGAC
TTTGCTCATGTTACCGATGCTATTCGGAAGAACGGCAACTAAGCTGCCGGGTTTGAAACACGGATGATCT
CGCGGAGGGTAGCATGTTGATTGTAACGATGACAGAGCGTTGCTGCCTGTGATCAATTCGGGCACGAACC
CAGTGGACATAAGCCTGTTCGGTTCGTAAGCTGTAATGCAAGTAGCGTATGCGCTCACGCAACTGGTCCA
GAACCTTGACCGAACGCAGCGGTGGTAACGGCGCAGTGGCGGTTTTCATGGCTTGTTATGACTGTTTTTT
TGGGGTACAGTCTATGCCTCGGGCATCCAAGCAGCAAGCGCGTTACGCCGTGGGTCGATGTTTGATGTTA
TGGAGCAGCAACGATGTTACGCAGCAGGGCAGTCGCCCTAAAACAAAGTTAAACATCATGGGGGAAGCGG
TGATCGCCGAAGTATCGACTCAACTATCAGAGGTAGTTGGCGTCATCGAGCGCCATCTCGAACCGACGTT
GCTGGCCGTACATTTGTACGGCTCCGCAGTGGATGGCGGCCTGAAGCCACACAGTGATATTGATTTGCTG
GTTACGGTGACCGTAAGGCTTGATGAAACAACGCGGCGAGCTTTGATCAACGACCTTTTGGAAACTTCGG
CTTCCCCTGGAGAGAGCGAGATTCTCCGCGCTGTAGAAGTCACCATTGTTGTGCACGACGACATCATTCC
GTGGCGTTATCCAGCTAAGCGCGAACTGCAATTTGGAGAATGGCAGCGCAATGACATTCTTGCAGGTATC
TTCGAGCCAGCCACGATCGACATTGATCTGGCTATCTTGCTGACAAAAGCAAGAGAACATAGCGTTGCCT
TGGTAGGTCCAGCGGCGGAGGAACTCTTTGATCCGGTTCCTGAACAGGATCTATTTGAGGCGCTAAATGA
AACCTTAACGCTATGGAACTCGCCGCCCGACTGGGCTGGCGATGAGCGAAATGTAGTGCTTACGTTGTCC
CGCATTTGGTACAGCGCAGTAACCGGCAAAATCGCGCCGAAGGATGTCGCTGCCGACTGGGCAATGGAGC
GCCTGCCGGCCCAGTATCAGCCCGTCATACTTGAAGCTAGACAGGCTTATCTTGGACAAGAAGAAGATCG
CTTGGCCTCGCGCGCAGATCAGTTGGAAGAATTTGTCCACTACGTGAAAGGCGAGATCACCAAGGTAGTC
GGCAAATAATGTCTAGCTAGAAATTCGTTCAAGCCGACGCCGCTTCGCGGCGCGGCTTAACTCAAGCGTT
AGATGCACTAAGCACATAATTGCTCACAGCCAAACTATCAGGTCAAGTCTGCTTTTATTATTTTTAAGCG
TGCATAATAAGCCCTACACAAATTGGGAGATATATCATGCATGACCAAAATCCCTTAACGTGAGTTTTCG
TTCCACTGAGCGTCAGACCCCGTAGAAAAGATCAAAGGATCTTCTTGAGATCCTTTTTTTCTGCGCGTAA
TCTGCTGCTTGCAAACAAAAAAACCACCGCTACCAGCGGTGGTTTGTTTGCCGGATCAAGAGCTACCAAC
TCTTTTTCCGAAGGTAACTGGCTTCAGCAGAGCGCAGATACCAAATACTGTCCTTCTAGTGTAGCCGTAG
TTAGGCCACCACTTCAAGAACTCTGTAGCACCGCCTACATACCTCGCTCTGCTAATCCTGTTACCAGTGG
CTGCTGCCAGTGGCGATAAGTCGTGTCTTACCGGGTTGGACTCAAGACGATAGTTACCGGATAAGGCGCA
GCGGTCGGGCTGAACGGGGGGTTCGTGCACACAGCCCAGCTTGGAGCGAACGACCTACACCGAACTGAGA
TACCTACAGCGTGAGCTATGAGAAAGCGCCACGCTTCCCGAAGGGAGAAAGGCGGACAGGTATCCGGTAA
GCGGCAGGGTCGGAACAGGAGAGCGCACGAGGGAGCTTCCAGGGGGAAACGCCTGGTATCTTTATAGTCC
TGTCGGGTTTCGCCACCTCTGACTTGAGCGTCGATTTTTGTGATGCTCGTCAGGGGGGCGGAGCCTATGG
AAAAACGCCAGCAACGCGGCCTTTTTACGGTTCCTGGCCTTTTGCTGGCCTTTTGCTCACATGTTCTTTC
CTGCGTTATCCCCTGATTCTGTGGATAACCGTATTACCGCCTTTGAGTGAGCTGATACCGCTCGCCGCAG
CCGAACGACCGAGCGCAGCGAGTCAGTGAGCGAGGAAGCGGAAGAGCGCCTGATGCGGTATTTTCTCCTT
ACGCATCTGTGCGGTATTTCACACCGCATATGGTGCACTCTCAGTACAATCTGCTCTGATGCCGCATAGT
TAAGCCAGTATACACTCCGCTATCGCTACGTGACTGGGTCATGGCTGCGCCCCGACACCCGCCAACACCC
GCTGACGCGCCCTGACGGGCTTGTCTGCTCCCGGCATCCGCTTACAGACAAGCTGTGACCGTCTCCGGGA
GCTGCATGTGTCAGAGGTTTTCACCGTCATCACCGAAACGCGCGAGGCAGGGTGCCTTGATGTGGGCGCC
GGCGGTCGAGTGGCGACGGCGCGGCTTGTCCGCGCCCTGGTAGATTGCCTGGCCGTAGGCCAGCCATTTT
TGAGCGGCCAGCGGCCGCGATAGGCCGACGCGAAGCGGCGGGGCGTAGGGAGCGCAGCGACCGAAGGGTA
GGCGCTTTTTGCAGCTCTTCGGCTGTGCGCTGGCCAGACAGTTATGCACAGGCCAGGCGGGTTTTAAGAG
TTTTAATAAGTTTTAAAGAGTTTTAGGCGGAAAAATCGCCTTTTTTCTCTTTTATATCAGTCACTTACAT
GTGTGACCGGTTCCCAATGTACGGCTTTGGGTTCCCAATGTACGGGTTCCGGTTCCCAATGTACGGCTTT
GGGTTCCCAATGTACGTGCTATCCACAGGAAAGAGACCTTTTCGACCTTTTTCCCCTGCTAGGGCAATTT
GCCCTAGCATCTGCTCCGTACATTAGGAACCGGCGGATGCTTCGCCCTCGATCAGGTTGCGGTAGCGCAT
GACTAGGATCGGGCCAGCCTGCCCCGCCTCCTCCTTCAAATCGTACTCCGGCAGGTCATTTGACCCGATC
AGCTTGCGCACGGTGAAACAGAACTTCTTGAACTCTCCGGCGCTGCCACTGCGTTCGTAGATCGTCTTGA
ACAACCATCTGGCTTCTGCCTTGCCTGCGGCGCGGCGTGCCAGGCGGTAGAGAAAACGGCCGATGCCGGG
ATCGATCAAAAAGTAATCGGGGTGAACCGTCAGCACGTCCGGGTTCTTGCCTTCTGTGATCTCGCGGTAC
ATCCAATCAGCTAGCTCGATCTCGATGTACTCCGGCCGCCCGGTTTCGCTCTTTACGATCTTGTAGCGGC
TAATCAAGGCTTCACCCTCGGATACCGTCACCAGGCGGCCGTTCTTGGCCTTCTTCGTACGCTGCATGGC
AACGTGCGTGGTGTTTAACCGAATGCAGGTTTCTACCAGGTCGTCTTTCTGCTTTCCGCCATCGGCTCGC
CGGCAGAACTTGAGTACGTCCGCAACGTGTGGACGGAACACGCGGCCGGGCTTGTCTCCCTTCCCTTCCC
GGTATCGGTTCATGGATTCGGTTAGATGGGAAACCGCCATCAGTACCAGGTCGTAATCCCACACACTGGC
CATGCCGGCCGGCCCTGCGGAAACCTCTACGTGCCCGTCTGGAAGCTCGTAGCGGATCACCTCGCCAGCT
CGTCGGTCACGCTTCGACAGACGGAAAACGGCCACGTCCATGATGCTGCGACTATCGCGGGTGCCCACGT
CATAGAGCATCGGAACGAAAAAATCTGGTTGCTCGTCGCCCTTGGGCGGCTTCCTAATCGACGGCGCACC
GGCTGCCGGCGGTTGCCGGGATTCTTTGCGGATTCGATCAGCGGCCGCTTGCCACGATTCACCGGGGCGT
GCTTCTGCCTCGATGCGTTGCCGCTGGGCGGCCTGCGCGGCCTTCAACTTCTCCACCAGGTCATCACCCA
GCGCCGCGCCGATTTGTACCGGGCCGGATGGTTTGCGACCGCTCACGCCGATTCCTCGGGCTTGGGGGTT
CCAGTGCCATTGCAGGGCCGGCAGACAACCCAGCCGCTTACGCCTGGCCAACCGCCCGTTCCTCCACACA
TGGGGCATTCCACGGCGTCGGTGCCTGGTTGTTCTTGATTTTCCATGCCGCCTCCTTTAGCCGCTAAAAT
TCATCTACTCATTTATTCATTTGCTCATTTACTCTGGTAGCTGCGCGATGTATTCAGATAGCAGCTCGGT
AATGGTCTTGCCTTGGCGTACCGCGTACATCTTCAGCTTGGTGTGATCCTCCGCCGGCAACTGAAAGTTG
ACCCGCTTCATGGCTGGCGTGTCTGCCAGGCTGGCCAACGTTGCAGCCTTGCTGCTGCGTGCGCTCGGAC
GGCCGGCACTTAGCGTGTTTGTGCTTTTGCTCATTTTCTCTTTACCTCATTAACTCAAATGAGTTTTGAT
TTAATTTCAGCGGCCAGCGCCTGGACCTCGCGGGCAGCGTCGCCCTCGGGTTCTGATTCAAGAACGGTTG
TGCCGGCGGCGGCAGTGCCTGGGTAGCTCACGCGCTGCGTGATACGGGACTCAAGAATGGGCAGCTCGTA
CCCGGCCAGCGCCTCGGCAACCTCACCGCCGATGCGCGTGCCTTTGATCGCCCGCGACACGACAAAGGCC
GCTTGTAGCCTTCCATCCGTGACCTCAATGCGCTGCTTAACCAGCTCCACCAGGTCGGCGGTGGCCCATA
TGTCGTAAGGGCTTGGCTGCACCGGAATCAGCACGAAGTCGGCTGCCTTGATCGCGGACACAGCCAAGTC
CGCCGCCTGGGGCGCTCCGTCGATCACTACGAAGTCGCGCCGGCCGATGGCCTTCACGTCGCGGTCAATC
GTCGGGCGGTCGATGCCGACAACGGTTAGCGGTTGATCTTCCCGCACGGCCGCCCAATCGCGGGCACTGC
CCTGGGGATCGGAATCGACTAACAGAACATCGGCCCCGGCGAGTTGCAGGGCGCGGGCTAGATGGGTTGC
GATGGTCGTCTTGCCTGACCCGCCTTTCTGGTTAAGTACAGCGATAACCTTCATGCGTTCCCCTTGCGTA
TTTGTTTATTTACTCATCGCATCATATACGCAGCGACCGCATGACGCAAGCTGTTTTACTCAAATACACA
TCACCTTTTTAGACGGCGGCGCTCGGTTTCTTCAGCGGCCAAGCTGGCCGGCCAGGCCGCCAGCTTGGCA
TCAGACAAACCGGCCAGGATTTCATGCAGCCGCACGGTTGAGACGTGCGCGGGCGGCTCGAACACGTACC
CGGCCGCGATCATCTCCGCCTCGATCTCTTCGGTAATGAAAAACGGTTCGTCCTGGCCGTCCTGGTGCGG
TTTCATGCTTGTTCCTCTTGGCGTTCATTCTCGGCGGCCGCCAGGGCGTCGGCCTCGGTCAATGCGTCCT
CACGGAAGGCACCGCGCCGCCTGGCCTCGGTGGGCGTCACTTCCTCGCTGCGCTCAAGTGCGCGGTACAG
GGTCGAGCGATGCACGCCAAGCAGTGCAGCCGCCTCTTTCACGGTGCGGCCTTCCTGGTCGATCAGCTCG
CGGGCGTGCGCGATCTGTGCCGGGGTGAGGGTAGGGCGGGGGCCAAACTTCACGCCTCGGGCCTTGGCGG
CCTCGCGCCCGCTCCGGGTGCGGTCGATGATTAGGGAACGCTCGAACTCGGCAATGCCGGCGAACACGGT
CAACACCATGCGGCCGGCCGGCGTGGTGGTGTCGGCCCACGGCTCTGCCAGGCTACGCAGGCCCGCGCCG
GCCTCCTGGATGCGCTCGGCAATGTCCAGTAGGTCGCGGGTGCTGCGGGCCAGGCGGTCTAGCCTGGTCA
CTGTCACAACGTCGCCAGGGCGTAGGTGGTCAAGCATCCTGGCCAGCTCCGGGCGGTCGCGCCTGGTGCC
GGTGATCTTCTCGGAAAACAGCTTGGTGCAGCCGGCCGCGTGCAGTTCGGCCCGTTGGTTGGTCAAGTCC
TGGTCGTCGGTGCTGACGCGGGCATAGCCCAGCAGGCCAGCGGCGGCGCTCTTGTTCATGGCGTAATGTC
TCCGGTTCTAGTCGCAAGTATTCTACTTTATGCGACTAAAACACGCGACAAGAAAACGCCAGGAAAAGGG
CAGGGCGGCAGCCTGTCGCGTAACTTAGGACTTGTGCGACATGTCGTTTTCAGAAGACGGCTGCACTGAA
CGTCAGAAGCCGACTGCACTATAGCAGCGGAGGGGTTGGATCAAAGTACTTTGATCCCGAGGGGAACCCT
GTGGTTGGCATGCACATACAAATGGACGAACGGATAAACCT
