>Addgene plasmid #68613 | pMpGWB222 | addgene partial sequence | sequence record 152520 | CAT-R 5'-GCAACTGACTGAAATGCCTC-3'
TCAACGGTGGTATATCCAGTGATTTTTTTCTCCATTTTAGCTTCCTTAGCTCCTGAAAATCTCGACGGAT
CCTAACTCAAAATCCACACATTATACGAGCCGGAAGCATAAAGTGTAAAGCCTGGGGTGCCTAATGCGGC
CCCTCGAGGGGCCGCCATAGTGACTGGATATGTTGTGTTTTACAGTATTATGTAGTCTGTTTTTTATGCA
AAATCTAATTTAATATATTGATATTTATATCATTTTACGTTTCTCGTTCAGCTTTTTTGTACAAACTTGT
TGATAACTCTAGAGTCCCCCGTGTTCTCTCCAAATGAAATGAACTTCCTTATATAGAGGAAGGGTCTTGC
GAAGGATAGTGGGATTGTGCGTCATCCCTTACGTCAGTGGAGATATCACATCAATCCACTTGCTTTGAAG
ACGTGGTTGGAACGTCTTCTTTTTCCACGATGCTCCTCGTGGGTGGGGGTCCATCTTTGGGACCACTGTC
GGCAGAGGCATCTTCAACGATGGCCTTTCCTTTATCGCAATGATGGCATTTGTAGGAGCCACCTTCCTTT
TCCACTATCTTCACAATAAAGTGACAGATAGCTGGGCAATGGAATCCGAGGAGGTTTCCGGATATTACCC
TTTGTTGAAAAGTCTCAATTGCCCTTTGGTCTTCTGAGACTGTATCTTTGATATTTTTGG
