>Addgene plasmid #68613 | pMpGWB222 | addgene partial sequence | sequence record 152521 | ccdB-Fwd 5'-GCATGATGACCACCGATATG-3'
TGGCTGATCTCAGCCACCGCGAAAATGACATCAAAAACGCCATTAACCTGATGTTCTGGGGAATATAAAT
GTCAGGCTCCCTTATACACAGCCAGTCTGCAGGTCGACCATAGTGACTGGATATGTTGTGTTTTACAGTA
TTATGTAGTCTGTTTTTTATGCAAAATCTAATTTAATATATTGATATTTATATCATTTTACGTTTCTCGT
TCAGCTTTCTTGTACAAAGTGGTTGATAACAGCTTGGATTTGGATTTGGAGTTGCGCTTGGGATTCGCCT
CCGCCGGAATGGCTAGTGAAGCTCGAAAAACAAAGAAAAAAATCAAAGGGATTCAGCAAGCCACTGCAGG
AGTCTCACAAGACACTTCGGAAAATCCTAACAAAACAATAGTTCCTGCAGCATTACCACAGCTCACCCCT
ACCTTGGTGTCACTGCTGGAGGTGATTGAACCCGAGGTGTTGTATGCAGGATATGATAGCTCTGTTCCAG
ATTCAGCATGGAGAATTATGACCACACTCAACATGTTAGGTGGGCGTCAAGTGATTGCAGCAGTGAAATG
GGCAAAGGCGATACCAGGCTTCAGAAACTTACAC
